>Addgene plasmid #55429 | mCerulean3-MannII-N-10 | addgene partial sequence | sequence record 128509 | CMV-F 5'-CGCAAATGGGCGGTAGGCGTG-3'
GAGCTGGTTTAGTGAACCGTCAGATCCGCTAGCGCCACCATGAAGTTAAGTCGCCAGTTCACCGTGTTTG
GCAGCGCGATCTTCTGCGTCGTAATCTTCTCACTCTACCTGATGCTGGACAGGGGTCACTTGGACTACCC
TCGGGGCCCGCGCCAGGAGGGCTCCTTTCCGCAGGGCCAGCTTTCAATATTGCAAGAAAAGATTGACCAT
TTGGAGCGTTTGCTCGCTGAGAACAACGAGATCATCTCAAATATCAGAGACTCAGTCATCAACCTGAGCG
AGTCTGTGGAGGACGGCCCGCGGGGGTCACCAGGCAACGCCAGCCAAGGCTCCATCCACCTCCACTCGCC
ACAGTTGGCCCTGCAGGCTGACCCCAGCTCCGGATCGGATCCACCGGTCGCCACCATGGTGAGCAAGGGC
GAGGAGCTGTTCACCGGGGTGGTGCCCATCCTGGTCGAGCTGGACGGCGACGTAAACGGCCACAAGTTCA
GCGTGTCCGGCGAGGGCGAGGGCGATGCCACCTACGGCAAGCTGACCCTGAAGTTCATCTGCACCACCGG
CAAGCTGCCCGTGCCCTGGCCCACCCTCGTGACCACCCTGAGCTGGGGCGTGCAGTGCTTCGCCCGCTAC
CCCGACCACATGAAGCAGCACGACTTCTTCAAGTCCGCCATGCCCGAAGGCTACGTCCAGGAGCGCACCA
TCTTCTTCAAGGACGACGGCAACTACAAGACCCGCGCCGAGGTGAAGTTCGAGGGCGACACCCTGGTGAA
CCGCATCGAGCTGAAGGGCATCGACTTCAAGGAGGACGGCAACATCCTGGGGCACAAGCTGGAGTACAAC
GCCATCCACGGCAACGTCTATATCACCGCCGACAAGCAGAAGAACGGCATCAAGGCCAACTTCGGCCTCA
ACTGCAACATCGA
