>Addgene plasmid #55429 | mCerulean3-MannII-N-10 | depositor full sequence | sequence record 128510 | mCerulean3-MannII-N-10 sequence 1153 bps
GTGACCGTCAGATCCGCTAGCGCCACCATGAAGTTAAGTCGCCAGTTCACCGTGTTTGGCAGCGCGATCT
TCTGCGTCGTAATCTTCTCACTCTACCTGATGCTGGACAGGGGTCACTTGGACTACCCTCGGGGCCCGCG
CCAGGAGGGCTCCTTTCCGCAGGGCCAGCTTTCAATATTGCAAGAAAAGATTGACCATTTGGAGCGTTTG
CTCGCTGAGAACAACGAGATCATCTCAAATATCAGAGACTCAGTCATCAACCTGAGCGAGTCTGTGGAGG
ACGGCCCGCGGGGGTCACCAGGCAACGCCAGCCAAGGCTCCATCCACCTCCACTCGCCACAGTTGGCCCT
GCAGGCTGACCCCAGCTCCGGATCGGATCCACCGGTCGCCACCATGGTGAGCAAGGGCGAGGAGCTGTTC
ACCGGGGTGGTGCCCATCCTGGTCGAGCTGGACGGCGACGTAAACGGCCACAAGTTCAGCGTGTCCGGCG
AGGGCGAGGGCGATGCCACCTACGGCAAGCTGACCCTGAAGTTCATCTGCACCACCGGCAAGCTGCCCGT
GCCCTGGCCCACCCTCGTGACCACCCTGAGCTGGGGCGTGCAGTGCTTCGCCCGCTACCCCGACCACATG
AAGCAGCACGACTTCTTCAAGTCCGCCATGCCCGAAGGCTACGTCCAGGAGCGCACCATCTTCTTCAAGG
ACGACGGCAACTACAAGACCCGCGCCGAGGTGAAGTTCGAGGGCGACACCCTGGTGAACCGCATCGAGCT
GAAGGGCATCGACTTCAAGGAGGACGGCAACATCCTGGGGCACAAGCTGGAGTACAACGCCATCCACGGC
AACGTCTATATCACCGCCGACAAGCAGAAGAACGGCATCAAGGCCAACTTCGGCCTCAACTGCAACATCG
AGGACGGCAGCGTGCAGCTCGCCGACCACTACCAGCAGAACACCCCCATCGGCGACGGCCCCGTGCTGCT
GCCCGACAACCACTACCTGAGCACCCAGTCCAAGCTGAGCAAAGACCCCAACGAGAAGCGCGATCACATG
GTCCTGCTGGAGTTCGTGACCGCCGCCGGGATCACTCTCGGCATGGACGAGCTGTACAAGTAAAGCGGCC
GCGACTCTAGATCATAATCAGCCATACCACATT
