[The description below was written by a language model from this plasmid's Addgene catalogue record.]
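Description:
mCerulean3-MannII-N-10 is a mammalian expression plasmid built on the mCerulean3-N1 backbone (about 4.75 kb without insert), designed to label the Golgi apparatus with a cyan fluorescent protein. It is maintained in E. coli as a high-copy plasmid under kanamycin selection, and it carries a neomycin resistance marker so that transfected mammalian cells can be selected with G418. No feature table is provided, so the origin of replication and other backbone elements are not explicitly documented, although the 3′ sequencing primer implies an SV40 polyadenylation signal downstream of the expression cassette.

The payload is a fragment of mouse mannosidase II comprising amino acids 1–112, placed under the CMV promoter for strong constitutive expression in mammalian cells. This N-terminal portion is fused in frame to mCerulean3, which sits at the C terminus of the fusion as supplied by the N1-type backbone. Mannosidase II is a Golgi-resident enzyme, and its N-terminal region serves here as a targeting sequence that localizes the fluorescent protein to the Golgi rather than producing a catalytically complete enzyme. mCerulean3 is an improved Cerulean variant described as having enhanced brightness and reduced reversible photoswitching, with recorded excitation and emission maxima of 433 nm and 475 nm.

The construct is typically used as a Golgi marker in live- or fixed-cell fluorescence microscopy, either by transient transfection or after G418 selection, and its cyan emission makes it suitable for multicolour imaging alongside spectrally distinct fluorescent proteins.
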