Addgene plasmid #55429: mCerulean3-MannII-N-10
Purpose: Localization: Mannosidase/Golgi, Excitation: 433, Emission: 475
Depositing lab: Michael Davidson. Depositing organization: Florida State University, Tallahassee. Publication: An improved cerulean fluorescent protein with enhanced brightness and reduced reversible photoswitching. Markwardt ML, Kremers GJ, Kraft CA, Ray K, Cranfill PJ, Wilson KA, Day RN, Wachter RM, Davidson MW, Rizzo MA. PLoS One. 2011 . 6(3):e17896. 10.1371/journal.pone.0017896 PubMed 21479270.
Backbone
  Vector backbone: mCerulean3-N1
  Backbone size w/o insert (bp): 4750
  Vector type: Mammalian Expression
  Selectable markers: Neomycin (select with G418)
Growth in bacteria
  Bacterial resistance: Kanamycin, 50 μg/mL
  Growth temperature: 37°C
  Growth strain: DH5alpha
  Copy number: High Copy
Gene/Insert
  Gene/Insert name: MannII (alt name: NM_008549.2)
  Species: M. musculus (mouse)
  Mutation: aa 1-112 of MannII
  Promoter: CMV
  Tag / fusion protein: mCerulean3 (C terminal on backbone)
  Cloning method: Unknown
  Sequencing primers: 5′ CMV-F; 3′ SV40pA-R
Terms and licenses: Academic/Nonprofit Terms; Industry Terms: Not Available to Industry
Depositor comments: . Excitation = 433; Emission = 475
How to cite: mCerulean3-MannII-N-10 was a gift from Michael Davidson (Addgene plasmid # 55429 ; http://n2t.net/addgene:55429 ; RRID:Addgene_55429)
